Addgene plasmid #80601: TR-Csy4
Purpose: Expresses Csy4 from the CBA promoter. Cloned into an Adeno-Associated Virus backbone for packaging into AAV.
Depositing lab: Aravind Asokan. Depositing organization: University of North Carolina at Chapel Hill. Publication: Controlling mRNA stability and translation with the CRISPR endoribonuclease Csy4. Borchardt EK, Vandoros LA, Huang M, Lackey PE, Marzluff WF, Asokan A. RNA. 2015 Nov;21(11):1921-30. doi: 10.1261/rna.051227.115. Epub 2015 Sep 9. PubMed 26354771.
Backbone
  Vector backbone: AAV ITR backbone
  Backbone size w/o insert (bp): 5077
  Total vector size (bp): 5641
  Vector type: Mammalian Expression, AAV
Growth in bacteria
  Bacterial resistance: Ampicillin, 100 μg/mL
  Growth temperature: 37°C
  Growth strain: NEB Stable
  Copy number: Unknown
Gene/Insert
  Gene/Insert name: Csy4 (alt name: Cas6f)
  Species: Pseudomonas aeruginosa
  Insert size (bp): 564
  Promoter: CBA
  Cloning method: Restriction Enzyme; 5′ cloning site XbaI (not destroyed); 3′ cloning site NotI (not destroyed)
  Sequencing primers: 5′ caaatctgtgcggagccgaaatctgggagg
Terms and licenses: Academic/Nonprofit Terms; Industry Terms: Not Available to Industry
How to cite: TR-Csy4 was a gift from Aravind Asokan (Addgene plasmid # 80601 ; http://n2t.net/addgene:80601 ; RRID:Addgene_80601)
