[The description below was written by a language model from this plasmid's Addgene catalogue record and pLannotate feature annotations shown in this document.]
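Description:
TR-Csy4 is a 5,641 bp AAV transfer plasmid for mammalian expression of Csy4 (also called Cas6f), the CRISPR endoribonuclease from Pseudomonas aeruginosa that natively processes pre-crRNA into individual crRNA units. The 564 bp coding sequence was inserted between XbaI and NotI sites, both retained, in an AAV ITR backbone. No epitope tag, reporter or nuclear localisation signal is annotated or listed in the record.

Expression is driven by the CBA promoter, which the feature table resolves into the human cytomegalovirus immediate-early enhancer, the chicken β-actin promoter and a chimeric chicken β-actin/rabbit β-globin intron that runs directly into the Csy4 open reading frame. This arrangement gives strong, broadly active transcription in mammalian cells. An SV40 polyadenylation signal lies downstream of the gene, although it and an adjacent fragment of SV40 large T antigen sequence are annotated on the opposite strand. The whole cassette is flanked by two AAV2 inverted terminal repeats, both detected as partial matches. The ITRs are the cis elements that allow the intervening DNA to be replicated and packaged into AAV particles when Rep, Cap and helper functions are supplied in trans.

Outside the ITRs, the plasmid carries a high-copy ColE1/pUC-type origin, an f1 phage origin, and β-lactamase under its own promoter for ampicillin selection in bacteria. It also contains remnants of lacZα, bom and rop. The plasmid can be transfected directly or used to produce recombinant AAV delivering Csy4. The associated work concerns using this nuclease to control mRNA stability and translation.
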