Features (pLannotate 1.2.2; 15 found; start..end, strand, type, name):
      7..567     +  CDS            cas6f: CAS6_PSEAB - Also known as csy4. Experimental evidence at protein level: Swiss-Prot protein existence level 1. CRISPR (clustered regularly interspaced short palindromic repeat) is an adaptive immune system that provides protection against mobile genetic elements (viruses, transposable elements and conjugative plasmids). CRISPR clusters contain sequences complementary to antecedent mobile elements and target invading nucleic acids. CRISPR clusters are transcribed and processed into CRISPR RNA (crRNA). Processes pre-crRNA into individual crRNA units. Absolutely required for crRNA production or s
    594..715     -  polyA_signal   SV40 poly(A) signal: SV40 polyadenylation signal
    738..806     -  CDS            large T antigen (fragment): large T antigen from SV40 (simian virus 40)
    858..968     -  repeat_region  AAV2 ITR (fragment): inverted terminal repeat of adeno-associated virus serotype 2 inverted
    992..1058    +  CDS            lacZα (fragment): LacZα fragment of β-galactosidase; lacZ fragment
   1066..1521    +  rep_origin     f1 ori (sequence partly withheld): f1 bacteriophage origin of replication; arrow indicates direction of (+) strand synthesis
   1522..1621    -  misc_feature   bom (fragment): basis of mobility region from pBR322
   1723..1758    -  CDS            rop (fragment): Rop protein, which maintains plasmids at low copy number; rop
   1894..1957    +  promoter       AmpR promoter: bla
   1958..2818    +  CDS            AmpR: β-lactamase; bla; confers resistance to ampicillin, carbenicillin, and related antibiotics
   2989..3577    +  rep_origin     ori: high-copy-number ColE1/pMB1/pBR322/pUC origin of replication
   3723..3833    +  repeat_region  AAV2 ITR (fragment): inverted terminal repeat of adeno-associated virus serotype 2 inverted
   4014..4391    +  enhancer       CMV enhancer: human cytomegalovirus immediate early enhancer
   4393..4670    +  promoter       chicken β-actin promoter: No description available
   4671..6       +  intron         chimeric intron (across the origin): chimera between introns from chicken β-actin and rabbit β-globin
>Addgene plasmid #80601 | TR-Csy4 | depositor full sequence | sequence record 152078 | TR-Csy4 sequence 5641 bps
TCTAGAATGGACCACTACCTCGACATTCGCTTGCGACCGGACCCGGAATTTCCCCCGGCGCAACTCATGA
GCGTGCTCTTCGGCAAGCTCCACCAGGCCCTGGTGGCACAGGGCGGGGACAGGATCGGCGTGAGCTTCCC
CGACCTCGACGAAAGCCGCTCCCGGCTGGGCGAGCGCCTGCGCATTCATGCCTCGGCGGACGACCTTCGT
GCCCTGCTCGCCCGGCCCTGGCTGGAAGGGTTGCGGGACCATCTGCAATTCGGAGAACCGGCAGTCGTGC
CTCACCCCACACCGTACCGTCAGGTCAGTCGGGTTCAGGCGAAAAGCAATCCGGAACGCCTGCGGCGGCG
GCTCATGCGCCGGCACGATCTGAGTGAGGAGGAGGCTCGGAAACGCATTCCCGATACGGTCGCGAGAGCC
TTGGACCTGCCCTTCGTCACGCTACGCAGCCAGAGCACCGGACAGCACTTCCGTCTCTTCATCCGCCACG
GGCCGTTGCAGGTGACGGCAGAGGAAGGAGGATTCACCTGTTACGGGTTGAGCAAAGGAGGTTTCGTTCC
CTGGTTCTGAGCGGCCGCTTCGAGCAGACATGATAAGATACATTGATGAGTTTGGACAAACCACAACTAG
AATGCAGTGAAAAAAATGCTTTATTTGTGAAATTTGTGATGCTATTGCTTTATTTGTAACCATTATAAGC
TGCAATAAACAAGTTAACAACAACAATTGCATTCATTTTATGTTTCAGGTTCAGGGGGAGATGTGGGAGG
TTTTTTAAAGCAAGTAAAACCTCTACAAATGTGGTAAAATCGATAAGGATCTAGGAACCCCTAGTGATGG
AGTTGGCCACTCCCTCTCTGCGCGCTCGCTCGCTCACTGAGGCCGCCCGGGCAAAGCCCGGGCGTCGGGC
GACCTTTGGTCGCCCGGCCTCAGTGAGCGAGCGAGCGCGCAGAGAGGGAGTGGCCAACCCCCCCCCCCCC
CCCCCTGCAGCCTGGCGTAATAGCGAAGAGGCCCGCACCGATCGCCCTTCCCAACAGTTGCGTAGCCTGA
ATGGCGAATGGCGCG
[124 nt withheld, positions 1066-1189]
C
[91 nt withheld, positions 1191-1281]
A
[49 nt withheld, positions 1283-1331]
CCTTTGACGTTGGAGTCCACGTTCTTT
[37 nt withheld, positions 1359-1395]
ACCCTATCTCGGTCTATTCTTTTGATTTATAAGGGATTTTGCCGATTTCGGCCTATTGGTTAAAAAATGA
GCTGATTTAACAAAAATTTAACGCGAATTTTAACAAAATATTAACGTTTACAATTTCCTGATGCGCTATT
TTCTCCTTACGCATCTGTGCGGTATTTCACACCGCATATGGTGCACTCTCAGTACAATCTGCTCTGATGC
CGCATAGTTAAGCCAGCCCCGACACCCGCCAACACCCGCTGACGCGCCCTGACGGGCTTGTCTGCTCCCG
GCATCCGCTTACAGACAAGCTGTGACCGTCTCCGGGAGCTGCATGTGTCAGAGGTTTTCACCGTCATCAC
CGAAACGCGCGAGACGAAAGGGCCTCGTGATACGCCTATTTTTATAGGTTAATGTCATGATAATAATGGT
TTCTTAGACGTCAGGTGGCACTTTTCGGGGAAATGTGCGCGGAACCCCTATTTGTTTATTTTTCTAAATA
CTTTCAAATATGTATCCGCTCATGAGACAATAACCCTGATAAATGCTTCAATAATATTGAAAAAGGAAGA
GTATGAGTATTCAACATTTCCGTGTCGCCCTTATTCCCTTTTTTGCGGCATTTTGCCTTCCTGTTTTTGC
TCACCCAGAAACGCTGGTGAAAGTAAAAGATGCTGAAGATCAGTTGGGTGCACGAGTGGGTTACATCGAA
CTGGATCTCAACAGCGGTAAGATCCTTGAGAGTTTTCGCCCCGAAGAACGTTTTCCAATGATGAGCACTT
TTAAAGTTCTGCTATGTGGCGCGGTATTATCCCGTATTGACGCCGGGCAAGAGCAACTCGGTCGCCGCAT
ACACTATTCTCAGAATGACTTGGTTGAGTACTCACCAGTCACAGAAAAGCATCTTACGGATGGCATGACA
GTAAGAGAATTATGCAGTGCTGCCATAACCATGAGTGATAACACTGCGGCCAACTTACTTCTGACAACGA
TCGGAGGACCGAAGGAGCTAACCGCTTTTTTGCACAACATGGGGGATCATGTAACTCGCCTTGATCGTTG
GGAACCGGAGCTGAATGAAGCCATACCAAACGACGAGCGTGACACCACGATGCCTGTAGCAATGGCAACA
ACGTTGCGCAAACTATTAACTGGCGAACTACTTACTCTAGCTTCCCGGCAACAATTAATAGACTGGATGG
AGGCGGATAAAGTTGCAGGACCACTTCTGCGCTCGGCCCTTCCGGCTGGCTGGTTTATTGCGGATAAATC
TGGAGCCGGTGAGCGTGGGTCTCGCGGTATCATTGCAGCACTGGGGCCAGATGGTAAGCCCTCCCGTATC
GTAGTTATCTACACGACGGGGAGTCAGGCAACTATGGATGAACGAAATAGACAGATCGCTGAGATAGGTG
CCTCACTGATTAAGCATTGGTAACTGTCAGACCAAGTTTACTCATATATACTTTAGATTGATTTAAAACT
TCATTTTTAATTTAAAAGGATCTAGGTGAAGATCCTTTTTGATAATCTCATGACCAAAATCCCTTAACGT
GAGTTTTCGTTCCACTGAGCGTCAGACCCCGTAGAAAAGATCAAAGGATCTTCTTGAGATCCTTTTTTTC
TGCGCGTAATCTGCTGCTTGCAAACAAAAAAACCACCGCTACCAGCGGTGGTTTGTTTGCCGGATCAAGA
GCTACCAACTCTTTTTCCGAAGGTAACTGGCTTCAGCAGAGCGCAGATACCAAATACTGTCCTTCTAGTG
TAGCCGTAGTTAGGCCACCACTTCAAGAACTCTGTAGCACCGCCTACATACCTCGCTCTGCTAATCCTGT
TACCAGTGGCTGCTGCCAGTGGCGATAAGTCGTGTCTTACCGGGTTGGACTCAAGACGATAGTTACCGGA
TAAGGCGCAGCGGTCGGGCTGAACGGGGGGTTCGTGCACACAGCCCAGCTTGGAGCGAACGACCTACACC
GAACTGAGATACCTACAGCGTGAGCATTGAGAAAGCGCCACGCTTCCCGAAGGGAGAAAGGCGGACAGGT
ATCCGGTAAGCGGCAGGGTCGGAACAGGAGAGCGCACGAGGGAGCTTCCAGGGGGAAACGCCTGGTATCT
TTATAGTCCTGTCGGGTTTCGCCACCTCTGACTTGAGCGTCGATTTTTGTGATGCTCGTCAGGGGGGCGG
AGCCTATGGAAAAACGCCAGCAACGCGGCCTTTTTACGGTTCCTGGCCTTTTGCTGGCCTTTTGCTCACA
TGTTCTTTCCTGCGTTATCCCCTGATTCTGTGGATAACCGTATTACCGCCTTTGAGTGAGCTGATACCGC
TGGGGGGGGGGGGGGGGGTTGGCCACTCCCTCTCTGCGCGCTCGCTCGCTCACTGAGGCCGGGCGACCAA
AGGTCGCCCGACGCCCGGGCTTTGCCCGGGCGGCCTCAGTGAGCGAGCGAGCGCGCAGAGAGGGAGTGGC
CAACTCCATCACTAGGGGTTCCTAGATCTTCAATATTGGCCATTAGCCATATTATTCATTGGTTATATAG
CATAAATCAATATTGGATATTGGCCATTGCATACGTTGTATCTATATCATAATATGTACATTTATATTGG
CTCATGTCCAATATGACCGCCATGTTGGCATTGATTATTGACTAGTTATTAATAGTAATCAATTACGGGG
TCATTAGTTCATAGCCCATATATGGAGTTCCGCGTTACATAACTTACGGTAAATGGCCCGCCTGGCTGAC
CGCCCAACGACCCCCGCCCATTGACGTCAATAATGACGTATGTTCCCATAGTAACGCCAATAGGGACTTT
CCATTGACGTCAATGGGTGGAGTATTTACGGTAAACTGCCCACTTGGCAGTACATCAAGTGTATCATATG
CCAAGTCCGCCCCCTATTGACGTCAATGACGGTAAATGGCCCGCCTGGCATTATGCCCAGTACATGACCT
TACGGGACTTTCCTACTTGGCAGTACATCTACGTATTAGTCATCGCTATTACCATGGTCGAGGTGAGCCC
CACGTTCTGCTTCACTCTCCCCATCTCCCCCCCCTCCCCACCCCCAATTTTGTATTTATTTATTTTTTAA
TTATTTTGTGCAGCGATGGGGGCGGGGGGGGGGGGGGGGCGCGCGCCAGGCGGGGCGGGGCGGGGCGAGG
GGCGGGGCGGGGCGAGGCGGAGAGGTGCGGCGGCAGCCAATCAGAGCGGCGCGCTCCGAAAGTTTCCTTT
TATGGCGAGGCGGCGGCGGCGGCGGCCCTATAAAAAGCGAAGCGCGCGGCGGGCGGGAGTCGCTGCGACG
CTGCCTTCGCCCCGTGCCCCGCTCCGCCGCCGCCTCGCGCCGCCCGCCCCGGCTCTGACTGACCGCGTTA
CTCCCACAGGTGAGCGGGCGGGACGGCCCTTCTCCTCCGGGCTGTAATTAGCGCTTGGTTTAATGACGGC
TTGTTTCTTTTCTGTGGCTGCGTGAAAGCCTTGAGGGGCTCCGGGAGGGCCCTTTGTGCGGGGGGGAGCG
GCTCGGGGGGTGCGTGCGTGTGTGTGTGCGTGGGGAGCGCCGCGTGCGGCCCGCGCTGCCCGGCGGCTGT
GAGCGCTGCGGGCGCGGCGCGGGGCTTTGTGCGCTCCGCAGTGTGCGCGAGGGGAGCGCGGCCGGGGGCG
GTGCCCCGCGGTGCGGGGGGGGCTGCGAGGGGAACAAAGGCTGCGTGCGGGGTGTGTGCGTGGGGGGGTG
AGCAGGGGGTATGGGCGCGGCGGTCGGGCTGTAACCCCCCCCTGCACCCCCCTCCCCGAGTTGCTGAGCA
CGGCCCGGCTTCGGGTGCGGGGCTCCGTACGGGGCGTGGCGCGGGGCTCGCCGTGCCGGGCGGGGGGTGG
CGGCAGGTGGGGGTGCCGGGCGGGGCGGGGCCGCCTCGGGCCGGGGAGGGCTCGGGGGAGGGGCGCGGCG
GCCCCCGGAGCGCCGGCGGCTGTCGAGGCGCGGCGAGCCGCAGCCATTGCCTTTTATGGTAATCGTGCGA
GAGGGCGCAGGGACTTACTTTGTCCCAAATCTGTGCGGAGCCGAAATCTGGGAGGCGCCGCCGCACCCCC
TCTAGCGGGCGCGGGGCGAAGCGGTGCGGCGCCGGCAGGAAGGAAATGGGCGGGGAGGGCCTTCGTGCGT
CGCCGCGCCGCCGTCCCCTTCTCCCTCTCCAGCCTCGGGGCTGTCCGCGGGGGGACGGCTGCCTTCGGGG
GGGACGGGGCAGGGCGGGGTTCGGCTTCTGGCGTGTGACCGGCGGC
