>Addgene plasmid #80601 | TR-Csy4 | addgene partial sequence | sequence record 161536 | pCAGGS5 5'-ggttcggcttctggcgtgtgacc-3'
TACCTCGACATTCGCTTGCGACCGGACCCGGAATTTCCCCCGGCGCAACTCATGAGCGTGCTCTTCGGCA
AGCTCCACCAGGCCCTGGTGGCACAGGGCGGGGACAGGATCGGCGTGAGCTTCCCCGACCTCGACGAAAG
CCGCTCCCGGCTGGGCGAGCGCCTGCGCATTCATGCCTCGGCGGACGACCTTCGTGCCCTGCTCGCCCGG
CCCTGGCTGGAAGGGTTGCGGGACCATCTGCAATTCGGAGAACCGGCAGTCGTGCCTCACCCCACACCGT
ACCGTCAGGTCAGTCGGGTTCAGGCGAAAAGCAATCCGGAACGCCTGCGGCGGCGGCTCATGCGCCGGCA
CGATCTGAGTGAGGAGGAGGCTCGGAAACGCATTCCCGATACGGTCGCGAGAGCCTTGGACCTGCCCTTC
GTCACGCTACGCAGCCAGAGCACCGGACAGCACTTCCGTCTCTTCATCCGCCACGGGCCGTTGCAGGTGA
CGGCAGAGGAAGGAGGATTCACCTGTTACGGGTTGAGCAAAGGAGGTTTCGTTCCCTGGTTCTGAGCGGC
CGCTTCGAGCAGACATGATAAGATACATTGATGAGTTTGGACAAACCACAACTAGAATGCAGTGAAAAAA
ATGCTTTATTTGTGAAATTTGTGATGCTATTGCTTTATTTGTAACCATTATAAGCTGCAATAAACAAGTT
AACAACAACAATTGCATTCATTTTATGTTTCAGGTTCAGGGGGAGATGTGGGAGGTTTTTTAAAGCAAGT
AAAACCTCTACAAATGTGGTAAAATCGATAAGGATCTGAGGAACCCCTAGTGATGGAGTTGG
