>Addgene plasmid #80601 | TR-Csy4 | addgene partial sequence | sequence record 161537 | EBV-rev 5'-GTGGTTTGTCCAAACTCATC-3'
GCCGCTCAGAACCAGGGAACGAAACCTCCTTTGCTCAACCCGTAACAGGTGAATCCTCCTTCCTCTGCCG
TCACCTGCAACGGCCCGTGGCGGATGAAGAGACGGAAGTGCTGTCCGGTGCTCTGGCTGCGTAGCGTGAC
GAAGGGCAGGTCCAAGGCTCTCGCGACCGTATCGGGAATGCGTTTCCGAGCCTCCTCCTCACTCAGATCG
TGCCGGCGCATGAGCCGCCGCCGCAGGCGTTCCGGATTGCTTTTCGCCTGAACCCGACTGACCTGACGGT
ACGGTGTGGGGTGAGGCACGACTGCCGGTTCTCCGAATTGCAGATGGTCCCGCAACCCTTCCAGCCAGGG
CCGGGCGAGCAGGGCACGAAGGTCGTCCGCCGAGGCATGAATGCGCAGGCGCTCGCCCAGCCGGGAGCGG
CTTTCGTCGAGGTCGGGGAAGCTCACGCCGATCCTGTCCCCGCCCTGTGCCACCAGGGCCTGGTGGAGCT
TGCCGAAGAGCACGCTCATGAGTTGCGCCGGGGGAAATTCCGGGTCCGGTCGCAAGCGAATGTCGAGGTA
GTGGTCCATTCTAGAGCCGCCGGTCACACGCCAGAAGCCGAACCCCGCCCTG
